>Addgene plasmid #81499 | pDONR223_FBXW7_p.R465C | addgene full sequence | sequence record 168614 | Addgene NGS Result
CTTTCCTGCGTTATCCCCTGATTCTGTGGATAACCGTATTACCGCCTTTGAGTGAGCTGATACCGCTCGC
CGCAGCCGAACGACCGAGCGCAGCGAGTCAGTGAGCGAGGAAGCGGAAGAGCGCCCAATACGCAAACCGC
CTCTCCCCGCGCGTTGGCCGATTCATTAATGCAGCTGGCACGACAGGTTTCCCGACTGGAAAGCGGGCAG
TGAGCGCAACGCAATTAATACGCGTACCGCTAGCCAGGAAGAGTTTGTAGAAACGCAAAAAGGCCATCCG
TCAGGATGGCCTTCTGCTTAGTTTGATGCCTGGCAGTTTATGGCGGGCGTCCTGCCCGCCACCCTCCGGG
CCGTTGCTTCACAACGTTCAAATCCGCTCCCGGCGGATTTGTCCTACTCAGGAGAGCGTTCACCGACAAA
CAACAGATAAAACGAAAGGCCCAGTCTTCCGACTGAGCCTTTCGTTTTATTTGATGCCTGGCAGTTCCCT
ACTCTCGCGTTAACGCTAGCATGGATGTTTTCCCAGTCACGACGTTGTAAAACGACGGCCAGTCTTAAGC
TCGGGCCCCAAATAATGATTTTATTTTGACTGATAGTGACCTGTTCGTTGCAACAAATTGATGAGCAATG
CTTTTTTATAATGCCAACTTTGTACAAAAAAGTTGGCACCATGAATCAGGAACTGCTCTCTGTGGGCAGC
AAAAGACGACGAACTGGAGGCTCTCTGAGAGGTAACCCTTCCTCAAGCCAGGTAGATGAAGAACAGATGA
ATCGTGTGGTAGAGGAGGAACAGCAACAGCAACTCAGACAACAAGAGGAGGAGCACACTGCAAGGAATGG
TGAAGTTGTTGGAGTAGAACCTAGACCTGGAGGCCAAAATGATTCCCAGCAAGGACAGTTGGAAGAAAAC
AATAATAGATTTATTTCGGTAGATGAGGACTCCTCAGGAAACCAAGAAGAACAAGAGGAAGATGAAGAAC
ATGCTGGTGAACAAGATGAGGAGGATGAGGAGGAGGAGGAGATGGACCAGGAGAGTGACGATTTTGATCA
GTCTGATGATAGTAGCAGAGAAGATGAACATACACATACTAACAGTGTCACGAACTCCAGTAGTATTGTG
GACCTGCCCGTTCACCAACTCTCCTCCCCATTCTATACAAAAACAACAAAAATGAAAAGAAAGTTGGACC
ATGGTTCTGAGGTCCGCTCTTTTTCTTTGGGAAAGAAACCATGCAAAGTCTCAGAATATACAAGTACCAC
TGGGCTTGTACCATGTTCAGCAACACCAACAACTTTTGGGGACCTCAGAGCAGCCAATGGCCAAGGGCAA
CAACGACGCCGAATTACATCTGTCCAGCCACCTACAGGCCTCCAGGAATGGCTAAAAATGTTTCAGAGCT
GGAGTGGACCAGAGAAATTGCTTGCTTTAGATGAACTCATTGATAGTTGTGAACCAACACAAGTAAAACA
TATGATGCAAGTGATAGAACCCCAGTTTCAACGAGACTTCATTTCATTGCTCCCTAAAGAGTTGGCACTC
TATGTGCTTTCATTCCTGGAACCCAAAGACCTGCTACAAGCAGCTCAGACATGTCGCTACTGGAGAATTT
TGGCTGAAGACAACCTTCTCTGGAGAGAGAAATGCAAAGAAGAGGGGATTGATGAACCATTGCACATCAA
GAGAAGAAAAGTAATAAAACCAGGTTTCATACACAGTCCATGGAAAAGTGCATACATCAGACAGCACAGA
ATTGATACTAACTGGAGGCGAGGAGAACTCAAATCTCCTAAGGTGCTGAAAGGACATGATGATCATGTGA
TCACATGCTTACAGTTTTGTGGTAACCGAATAGTTAGTGGTTCTGATGACAACACTTTAAAAGTTTGGTC
AGCAGTCACAGGCAAATGTCTGAGAACATTAGTGGGACATACAGGTGGAGTATGGTCATCACAAATGAGA
GACAACATCATCATTAGTGGATCTACAGATCGGACACTCAAAGTGTGGAATGCAGAGACTGGAGAATGTA
TACACACCTTATATGGGCATACTTCCACTGTGTGTTGTATGCATCTTCATGAAAAAAGAGTTGTTAGCGG
TTCTCGAGATGCCACTCTTAGGGTTTGGGATATTGAGACAGGCCAGTGTTTACATGTTTTGATGGGTCAT
GTTGCAGCAGTCCGCTGTGTTCAATATGATGGCAGGAGGGTTGTTAGTGGAGCATATGATTTTATGGTAA
AGGTGTGGGATCCAGAGACTGAAACCTGTCTACACACGTTGCAGGGGCATACTAATAGAGTCTATTCATT
ACAGTTTGATGGTATCCATGTGGTGAGTGGATCTCTTGATACATCAATCCGTGTTTGGGATGTGGAGACA
GGGAATTGCATTCACACGTTAACAGGGCACCAGTCGTTAACAAGTGGAATGGAACTCAAAGACAATATTC
TTGTCTCTGGGAATGCAGATTCTACAGTTAAAATCTGGGATATCAAAACAGGACAGTGTTTACAAACATT
GCAAGGTCCCAACAAGCATCAGAGTGCTGTGACCTGTTTACAGTTCAACAAGAACTTTGTAATTACCAGC
TCAGATGATGGAACTGTAAAACTATGGGACTTGAAAACGGGTGAATTTATTCGAAACCTAGTCACATTGG
AGAGTGGGGGGAGTGGGGGAGTTGTGTGGCGGATCAGAGCCTCAAACACAAAGCTGGTGTGTGCAGTTGG
GAGTCGGAATGGGACTGAAGAAACCAAGCTGCTGGTGCTGGACTTTGATGTGGACATGAAGTGATTGCCA
ACTTTCTTGTACAAAGTTGGCATTATAAGAAAGCATTGCTTATCAATTTGTTGCAACGAACAGGTCACTA
TCAGTCAAAATAAAATCATTATTTGCCATCCAGCTGATATCCCCTATAGTGAGTCGTATTACATGGTCAT
AGCTGTTTCCTGGCAGCTCTGGCCCGTGTCTCAAAATCTCTGATGTTACATTGCACAAGATAAAAATATA
TCATCATGCCTCCTCTAGACCAGCCAGGACAGAAATGCCTCGACTTCGCTGCTACCCAAGGTTGCCGGGT
GACGCACACCGTGGAAACGGATGAAGGCACGAACCCAGTGGACATAAGCCTGTTCGGTTCGTAAGCTGTA
ATGCAAGTAGCGTATGCGCTCACGCAACTGGTCCAGAACCTTGACCGAACGCAGCGGTGGTAACGGCGCA
GTGGCGGTTTTCATGGCTTGTTATGACTGTTTTTTTGGGGTACAGTCTATGCCTCGGGCATCCAAGCAGC
AAGCGCGTTACGCCGTGGGTCGATGTTTGATGTTATGGAGCAGCAACGATGTTACGCAGCAGGGCAGTCG
CCCTAAAACAAAGTTAAACATTATGAGGGAAGCGGTGATCGCCGAAGTATCGACTCAACTATCAGAGGTA
GTTGGCGTCATCGAGCGCCATCTCGAACCGACGTTGCTGGCCGTACATTTGTACGGCTCCGCAGTGGATG
GCGGCCTGAAGCCACACAGTGATATTGATTTGCTGGTTACGGTGACCGTAAGGCTTGATGAAACAACGCG
GCGAGCTTTGATCAACGACCTTTTGGAAACTTCGGCTTCCCCTGGAGAGAGCGAGATTCTCCGCGCTGTA
GAAGTCACCATTGTTGTGCACGACGACATCATTCCGTGGCGTTATCCAGCTAAGCGCGAACTGCAATTTG
GAGAATGGCAGCGCAATGACATTCTTGCAGGTATCTTCGAGCCAGCCACGATCGACATTGATCTGGCTAT
CTTGCTGACAAAAGCAAGAGAACATAGCGTTGCCTTGGTAGGTCCAGCGGCGGAGGAACTCTTTGATCCG
GTTCCTGAACAGGATCTATTTGAGGCGCTAAATGAAACCTTAACGCTATGGAACTCGCCGCCCGACTGGG
CTGGCGATGAGCGAAATGTAGTGCTTACGTTGTCCCGCATTTGGTACAGCGCAGTAACCGGCAAAATCGC
GCCGAAGGATGTCGCTGCCGACTGGGCAATGGAGCGCCTGCCGGCCCAGTATCAGCCCGTCATACTTGAA
GCTAGACAGGCTTATCTTGGACAAGAAGAAGATCGCTTGGCCTCGCGCGCAGATCAGTTGGAAGAATTTG
TCCACTACGTGAAAGGCGAGATCACCAAGGTAGTCGGCAAATAACCCTCGAGCCACCCATGACCAAAATC
CCTTAACGTGAGTTACGCGTCGTTCCACTGAGCGTCAGACCCCGTAGAAAAGATCAAAGGATCTTCTTGA
GATCCTTTTTTTCTGCGCGTAATCTGCTGCTTGCAAACAAAAAAACCACCGCTACCAGCGGTGGTTTGTT
TGCCGGATCAAGAGCTACCAACTCTTTTTCCGAAGGTAACTGGCTTCAGCAGAGCGCAGATACCAAATAC
TGTTCTTCTAGTGTAGCCGTAGTTAGGCCACCACTTCAAGAACTCTGTAGCACCGCCTACATACCTCGCT
CTGCTAATCCTGTTACCAGTGGCTGCTGCCAGTGGCGATAAGTCGTGTCTTACCGGGTTGGACTCAAGAC
GATAGTTACCGGATAAGGCGCAGCGGTCGGGCTGAACGGGGGGTTCGTGCACACAGCCCAGCTTGGAGCG
AACGACCTACACCGAACTGAGATACCTACAGCGTGAGCTATGAGAAAGCGCCACGCTTCCCGAAGGGAGA
AAGGCGGACAGGTATCCGGTAAGCGGCAGGGTCGGAACAGGAGAGCGCACGAGGGAGCTTCCAGGGGGAA
ACGCCTGGTATCTTTATAGTCCTGTCGGGTTTCGCCACCTCTGACTTGAGCGTCGATTTTTGTGATGCTC
GTCAGGGGGGCGGAGCCTATGGAAAAACGCCAGCAACGCGGCCTTTTTACGGTTCCTGGCCTTTTGCTGG
CCTTTTGCTCACATGTT
Features (pLannotate 1.2.2; 12 found; start..end, strand, type, name):
    121..213     +  CDS            lacI (fragment): lac repressor; lacI; The lac repressor binds to the lac operator to inhibit transcription in E. coli. This inhibition can be relieved by adding lactose or isopropyl-β-D-thiogalactopyranoside (IPTG).
    268..295     -  terminator     rrnB T2 terminator: transcription terminator T2 from the E. coli rrnB gene
    427..470     +  terminator     rrnB T1 terminator: Escherichia coli rrnB; transcription terminator T1 from the E. coli rrnB gene
    517..553     -  CDS            lacZα (fragment): LacZα fragment of β-galactosidase; lacZ fragment
    570..665     +  protein_bind   attL3: mutant version of attL; recombination site for the Gateway® LR reaction LR Clonase™
    671..2791    +  CDS            FBXW7: FBXW7_HUMAN - Also known as FBW7 From Homo sapiens (Human).
   2799..2894    -  protein_bind   attL3: mutant version of attL; recombination site for the Gateway® LR reaction LR Clonase™
   2913..2931    -  promoter       T7 promoter: promoter for bacteriophage T7 RNA polymerase
   3121..3144    +  promoter       Pc promoter (fragment): intI1 (promoter lies within the coding sequence); class 1 integron promoter
   3320..3376    +  CDS            GmR (fragment): gentamycin acetyltransferase; aacC1; confers resistance to gentamycin
   3383..4174    +  CDS            SmR: aminoglycoside adenylyltransferase (Murphy, 1985); aadA; confers resistance to spectinomycin and streptomycin
   4267..4855    +  rep_origin     ori: high-copy-number ColE1/pMB1/pBR322/pUC origin of replication
