[The description below was written by a language model from this plasmid's Addgene catalogue record and pLannotate feature annotations shown in this document.]
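Description:
pDONR223_FBXW7_p.R465C is a Gateway entry clone built on the Invitrogen pDONR223 backbone and carrying a mutant allele of the human FBXW7 open reading frame. It is part of the Target Accelerator Plasmid Collection, a set of cancer-associated variant clones. The plasmid is maintained in E. coli at high copy through a ColE1/pUC-type origin. It is selected with spectinomycin through the aadA aminoglycoside adenylyltransferase gene (SmR), which lies downstream of a fragment of a class 1 integron Pc promoter. The sequenced record is about 4.9 kb.

The FBXW7 coding sequence (reference transcript NM_033632.3) spans roughly 2.1 kb and bears the R465C substitution. FBXW7 encodes an F-box/WD40 protein. The ORF is flanked by two attL-type recombination sites in opposite orientations. The annotation software labels both as attL3, although the two sites flanking an entry clone insert are normally distinct. These sites allow the insert to be moved directionally by an LR Clonase reaction into any compatible destination vector. The clone is in the "closed" configuration, with a stop codon immediately after the insert, so it suits native or N-terminally tagged expression but not C-terminal fusions.

The record lists no promoter for the insert, so this is a shuttle and storage clone rather than an expression construct. The rrnB T1 and T2 terminators upstream insulate the cassette from read-through transcription, and a T7 promoter sits beyond the downstream att site, pointing back toward the insert. The short lacI, lacZα and GmR fragments are backbone remnants without functional significance. The typical use is transferring the variant into expression vectors for functional comparison with wild-type FBXW7.
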