Addgene plasmid #81499: pDONR223_FBXW7_p.R465C
Purpose: Gateway Donor vector containing FBXW7 , part of the Target Accelerator Plasmid Collection.
Depositing lab: Jesse Boehm & William Hahn & David Root. Publication: Systematic Functional Interrogation of Rare Cancer Variants Identifies Oncogenic Alleles. Kim E, Ilic N, Shrestha Y, Zou L, Kamburov A, Zhu C, Yang X, Lubonja R, Tran N, Nguyen C, Lawrence MS, Piccioni F, Bagul M, Doench JG, Chouinard CR, Wu X, Hogstrom L, Natoli T, Tamayo P, Horn H, Corsello SM, Lage K, Root DE, Subramanian A, Golub TR, Getz G, Boehm JS, Hahn WC. Cancer Discov. 2016 Jul;6(7):714-26. doi: 10.1158/2159-8290.CD-16-0160. Epub 2016 May 4. PubMed 27147599.
Backbone
  Vector backbone: pDONR223
  Backbone manufacturer: Invitrogen
  Backbone size w/o insert (bp): 2790
  Vector type: Gateway Entry vector
Growth in bacteria
  Bacterial resistance: Spectinomycin, 50 μg/mL
  Growth temperature: 37°C
  Growth strain: DH5alpha
  Copy number: High Copy
Gene/Insert
  Gene/Insert name: FBXW7 (alt name: NM_033632.3)
  Species: H. sapiens (human)
  Mutation: R465C
  Entrez Gene: FBXW7 (a.k.a. AGO, CDC4, DEDHIL, FBW6, FBW7, FBX30, FBXO30, FBXW6, SEL-10, SEL10, hAgo, hCdc4)
  Promoter: None
  Cloning method: Gateway Cloning
  Sequencing primers: 5′ M13pUC-fwd; 3′ M13-Rev
Terms and licenses: Academic/Nonprofit Terms; Industry Terms: Not Available to Industry
Depositor comments: Closed state: stop codon immediately follows insert
How to cite: pDONR223_FBXW7_p.R465C was a gift from Jesse Boehm & William Hahn & David Root (Addgene plasmid # 81499 ; http://n2t.net/addgene:81499 ; RRID:Addgene_81499)
