>Addgene plasmid #81499 | pDONR223_FBXW7_p.R465C | depositor partial sequence | sequence record 154818 | Insert sequence
ATGAATCAGGAACTGCTCTCTGTGGGCAGCAAAAGACGACGAACTGGAGGCTCTCTGAGAGGTAACCCTT
CCTCAAGCCAGGTAGATGAAGAACAGATGAATCGTGTGGTAGAGGAGGAACAGCAACAGCAACTCAGACA
ACAAGAGGAGGAGCACACTGCAAGGAATGGTGAAGTTGTTGGAGTAGAACCTAGACCTGGAGGCCAAAAT
GATTCCCAGCAAGGACAGTTGGAAGAAAACAATAATAGATTTATTTCGGTAGATGAGGACTCCTCAGGAA
ACCAAGAAGAACAAGAGGAAGATGAAGAACATGCTGGTGAACAAGATGAGGAGGATGAGGAGGAGGAGGA
GATGGACCAGGAGAGTGACGATTTTGATCAGTCTGATGATAGTAGCAGAGAAGATGAACATACACATACT
AACAGTGTCACGAACTCCAGTAGTATTGTGGACCTGCCCGTTCACCAACTCTCCTCCCCATTCTATACAA
AAACAACAAAAATGAAAAGAAAGTTGGACCATGGTTCTGAGGTCCGCTCTTTTTCTTTGGGAAAGAAACC
ATGCAAAGTCTCAGAATATACAAGTACCACTGGGCTTGTACCATGTTCAGCAACACCAACAACTTTTGGG
GACCTCAGAGCAGCCAATGGCCAAGGGCAACAACGACGCCGAATTACATCTGTCCAGCCACCTACAGGCC
TCCAGGAATGGCTAAAAATGTTTCAGAGCTGGAGTGGACCAGAGAAATTGCTTGCTTTAGATGAACTCAT
TGATAGTTGTGAACCAACACAAGTAAAACATATGATGCAAGTGATAGAACCCCAGTTTCAACGAGACTTC
ATTTCATTGCTCCCTAAAGAGTTGGCACTCTATGTGCTTTCATTCCTGGAACCCAAAGACCTGCTACAAG
CAGCTCAGACATGTCGCTACTGGAGAATTTTGGCTGAAGACAACCTTCTCTGGAGAGAGAAATGCAAAGA
AGAGGGGATTGATGAACCATTGCACATCAAGAGAAGAAAAGTAATAAAACCAGGTTTCATACACAGTCCA
TGGAAAAGTGCATACATCAGACAGCACAGAATTGATACTAACTGGAGGCGAGGAGAACTCAAATCTCCTA
AGGTGCTGAAAGGACATGATGATCATGTGATCACATGCTTACAGTTTTGTGGTAACCGAATAGTTAGTGG
TTCTGATGACAACACTTTAAAAGTTTGGTCAGCAGTCACAGGCAAATGTCTGAGAACATTAGTGGGACAT
ACAGGTGGAGTATGGTCATCACAAATGAGAGACAACATCATCATTAGTGGATCTACAGATCGGACACTCA
AAGTGTGGAATGCAGAGACTGGAGAATGTATACACACCTTATATGGGCATACTTCCACTGTGTGTTGTAT
GCATCTTCATGAAAAAAGAGTTGTTAGCGGTTCTCGAGATGCCACTCTTAGGGTTTGGGATATTGAGACA
GGCCAGTGTTTACATGTTTTGATGGGTCATGTTGCAGCAGTCCGCTGTGTTCAATATGATGGCAGGAGGG
TTGTTAGTGGAGCATATGATTTTATGGTAAAGGTGTGGGATCCAGAGACTGAAACCTGTCTACACACGTT
GCAGGGGCATACTAATAGAGTCTATTCATTACAGTTTGATGGTATCCATGTGGTGAGTGGATCTCTTGAT
ACATCAATCCGTGTTTGGGATGTGGAGACAGGGAATTGCATTCACACGTTAACAGGGCACCAGTCGTTAA
CAAGTGGAATGGAACTCAAAGACAATATTCTTGTCTCTGGGAATGCAGATTCTACAGTTAAAATCTGGGA
TATCAAAACAGGACAGTGTTTACAAACATTGCAAGGTCCCAACAAGCATCAGAGTGCTGTGACCTGTTTA
CAGTTCAACAAGAACTTTGTAATTACCAGCTCAGATGATGGAACTGTAAAACTATGGGACTTGAAAACGG
GTGAATTTATTCGAAACCTAGTCACATTGGAGAGTGGGGGGAGTGGGGGAGTTGTGTGGCGGATCAGAGC
CTCAAACACAAAGCTGGTGTGTGCAGTTGGGAGTCGGAATGGGACTGAAGAAACCAAGCTGCTGGTGCTG
GACTTTGATGTGGACATGAAG
