>Addgene plasmid #81499 | pDONR223_FBXW7_p.R465C | addgene partial sequence | sequence record 156517 | M13-F20 5'-TGTAAAACGACGGCCAGT-3'
TTGCAACAAATTGATGAGCAATGCTTTTTTATAATGCCAACTTTGTACAAAAAAGTTGGCACCATGAATC
AGGAACTGCTCTCTGTGGGCAGCAAAAGACGACGAACTGGAGGCTCTCTGAGAGGTAACCCTTCCTCAAG
CCAGGTAGATGAAGAACAGATGAATCGTGTGGTAGAGGAGGAACAGCAACAGCAACTCAGACAACAAGAG
GAGGAGCACACTGCAAGGAATGGTGAAGTTGTTGGAGTAGAACCTAGACCTGGAGGCCAAAATGATTCCC
AGCAAGGACAGTTGGAAGAAAACAATAATAGATTTATTTCGGTAGATGAGGACTCCTCAGGAAACCAAGA
AGAACAAGAGGAAGATGAAGAACATGCTGGTGAACAAGATGAGGAGGATGAGGAGGAGGAGGAGATGGAC
CAGGAGAGTGACGATTTTGATCAGTCTGATGATAGTAGCAGAGAAGATGAACATACACATACTAACAGTG
TCACGAACTCCAGTAGTATTGTGGACCTGCCCGTTCACCAACTCTCCTCCCCATTCTATACAAAAACAAC
AAAAATGAAAAGAAAGTTGGACCATGGTTCTGAGGTCCGCTCTTTTTCTTTGGGAAAGAAACCATGCAAA
GTCTCAGAATATACAAGTACCACTGGGCTTGTACCATGTTCAGCAACACCAACAACTTTTGGGGACCTCA
GAGCAGCCAATGGCCAAGGGCAACAACGACGCCGAATTACATCTGTCCAGCCACCTACAGGCCTCCAGGA
ATGGCTAAAAATGTTTCAGAGCTGGAGTGGACCAGAGAAATTGCTTGCTTTAGATGAACTCATTGATAGT
TGTGAACCAACACAAGTAAAACATATGATGCAAGTGATAGAACCCCAGTTTCAACGAGACTTCATTTCAT
TGCTCCCTAAAGAGTTGGCACTCTATGTGCTTTCATTCCTGGAACCCAAAGACCTGCTACAAGCAGCTCA
GACATGTCGCTACTG
